Addgene plasmid #131022: pHWBF01
Purpose: Synthetic source clone for maize Histon H2B.5 with C-terminal mCherry fusion
Depositing lab: Hank Bass. Depositing organization: Florida State University, Tallahassee. Publication: Maize histone H2B-mCherry: a new fluorescent chromatin marker for somatic and meiotic chromosome research. Howe ES, Clemente TE, Bass HW. DNA Cell Biol. 2012 Jun;31(6):925-38. doi: 10.1089/dna.2011.1514. Epub 2012 Jun 4. PubMed 22662764.
Backbone
  Vector backbone: pUC18
  Backbone size w/o insert (bp): 2686
  Vector type: Cloning vector
Growth in bacteria
  Bacterial resistance: Ampicillin, 100 μg/mL
  Growth temperature: 37°C
  Growth strain: DH5alpha
  Copy number: High Copy
Gene/Insert
  Gene/Insert name: Histone H2B.5
  Species: Zea mays (maize)
  Tag / fusion protein: mCherry (C terminal on insert)
  Cloning method: Unknown
Terms and licenses: Academic/Nonprofit Terms; Industry Terms: Not Available to Industry
Depositor comments: Synthesized by Genscript. This clone has same protein sequence as reported in Howe et al, 2012. Pubmed ID: 22662764
How to cite: pHWBF01 was a gift from Hank Bass (Addgene plasmid # 131022 ; http://n2t.net/addgene:131022 ; RRID:Addgene_131022)
