[The description below was written by a language model from this plasmid's Addgene catalogue record and pLannotate feature annotations shown in this document.]
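Description:
pHWBF01 is a pUC18-based bacterial cloning plasmid of about 3.9 kb that serves as a synthetic source clone for a maize (Zea mays) histone H2B.5 coding sequence fused at its C terminus to the red fluorescent protein mCherry. It is propagated in E. coli as a high-copy plasmid through the pUC-type ColE1/pMB1 origin and is selected with ampicillin via the β-lactamase gene and its native promoter. The rest of the backbone consists of the usual pUC remnants: lac promoter, operator and CAP binding site, a lacZα fragment, and short leftover pieces of lacI, rop and the bom region.

The insert sits within the pUC18 multiple cloning site, splitting it into two fragments and interrupting lacZα. The feature table shows the H2B.5 open reading frame followed, after a short gap that presumably encodes a linker, by the mCherry open reading frame on the same strand. This fusion cassette is oriented opposite to the lac promoter, and no plant promoter, terminator or other eukaryotic regulatory element is annotated. The plasmid therefore appears to be a storage and subcloning template rather than an expression vector.

According to the record, the insert was made by gene synthesis and encodes the same protein as that described in the associated publication, which presents H2B-mCherry as a fluorescent chromatin marker for studying somatic and meiotic chromosomes in maize. The cloning method is not stated. The expected use is as a source of the H2B-mCherry coding sequence for transfer into plant expression or transformation vectors.
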