Features (pLannotate 1.2.2; 14 found; start..end, strand, type, name):
     80..234     -  CDS            lacZα (fragment): LacZα fragment of β-galactosidase; lacZ fragment
    237..272     -  misc_feature   MCS (fragment): pUC18/19 multiple cloning site
    273..734     +  CDS            H2B5_MAIZE: Experimental evidence at transcript level: Swiss-Prot protein existence level 2. Core component of nucleosome. Nucleosomes wrap and compact DNA into chromatin, limiting DNA accessibility to the cellular machineries which require DNA as a template. Histones thereby play a central role in transcription regulation, DNA repair, DNA replication and chromosomal stability. DNA accessibility is regulated via a complex set of post-translational modifications of histones, also called histone code, and nucleosome remodeling. From Zea mays (Maize).
    753..1460    +  CDS            mCherry: mCherry is a basic (constitutively fluorescent) red fluorescent protein published in 2004, derived from Discosoma sp.. It is reported to be a very rapidly-maturing monomer with low acid sensitivity.
   1462..1490    -  misc_feature   MCS (fragment): pUC18/19 multiple cloning site
   1524..1540    -  protein_bind   lac operator: The lac repressor binds to the lac operator to inhibit transcription in E. coli. This inhibition can be relieved by adding lactose or isopropyl-β-D-thiogalactopyranoside (IPTG). lac repressor encoded by lacI
   1548..1578    -  promoter       lac promoter: promoter for the E. coli lac operon
   1593..1614    -  protein_bind   CAP binding site: CAP binding activates transcription in the presence of cAMP. E. coli catabolite activator protein
   1627..1719    -  CDS            lacI (fragment): lac repressor; lacI; The lac repressor binds to the lac operator to inhibit transcription in E. coli. This inhibition can be relieved by adding lactose or isopropyl-β-D-thiogalactopyranoside (IPTG).
   1902..2490    -  rep_origin     ori: high-copy-number ColE1/pMB1/pBR322/pUC origin of replication
   2661..3521    -  CDS            AmpR: β-lactamase; bla; confers resistance to ampicillin, carbenicillin, and related antibiotics
   3522..3626    -  promoter       AmpR promoter: bla
   3721..3756    +  CDS            rop (fragment): Rop protein, which maintains plasmids at low copy number; rop
   3858..74      +  misc_feature   bom (fragment) (across the origin): basis of mobility region from pBR322
>Addgene plasmid #131022 | pHWBF01 | addgene full sequence | sequence record 255923 | Addgene NGS Result
AGATTGTACTGAGAGTGCACCATATGCGGTGTGAAATACCGCACAGATGCGTAAGGAGAAAATACCGCAT
CAGGCGCCATTCGCCATTCAGGCTGCGCAACTGTTGGGAAGGGCGATCGGTGCGGGCCTCTTCGCTATTA
CGCCAGCTGGCGAAAGGGGGATGTGCTGCAAGGCGATTAAGTTGGGTAACGCCAGGGTTTTCCCAGTCAC
GACGTTGTAAAACGACGGCCAGTGCCAAGCTTGCATGCCTGCAGGTCGACTCTAGAGGATCCATGGCGCC
CAAGGCTGAGAAGAAGCCAGCCGCGAAGAAGGTGGCTGAGGAGGAGCCATCCGAGAAGGCTGCGCCGGCG
GAGAAGGCTCCTGCTGGCAAGAAGCCCAAGGCCGAGAAGAGGCTCCCAGCGGGGAAGTCAGCGGGCAAGG
AGGGCGGGGACAAGAAGGGCAGGAAGAAGGCCAAGAAGTCCGTCGAGACGTACAAGATCTACATTTTCAA
GGTCCTGAAGCAGGTTCACCCAGACATCGGCATTTCCAGCAAGGCCATGTCTATCATGAACTCATTCATC
AATGATATCTTCGAGAAGCTCGCCGCTGAGGCGGCCAAGCTGGCCCGCTACAACAAGAAGCCTACAATCA
CTTCCCGGGAGATTCAGACGAGCGTTCGCCTGGTGCTGCCCGGGGAGCTGGCTAAGCATGCGGTCTCTGA
GGGCACAAAGGCGGTTACCAAGTTCACGTCGTCTGACCCGCCCGTGGCTACTATGGTCTCCAAGGGCGAG
GAGGATAACATGGCGATCATTAAGGAGTTCATGCGGTTCAAGGTTCACATGGAGGGGTCCGTGAATGGCC
ATGAGTTCGAGATCGAGGGCGAGGGGGAGGGCAGGCCGTACGAGGGCACCCAGACCGCTAAGCTGAAGGT
GACGAAGGGCGGGCCACTCCCTTTCGCCTGGGACATCCTGTCGCCTCAGTTCATGTACGGGTCTAAGGCC
TACGTGAAGCACCCGGCTGACATTCCCGATTACCTCAAGCTGTCCTTCCCGGAGGGCTTCAAGTGGGAGA
GGGTTATGAACTTCGAGGATGGCGGGGTGGTCACAGTGACTCAGGACTCATCCCTCCAGGATGGCGAGTT
CATCTACAAGGTCAAGCTGCGGGGGACCAATTTCCCAAGCGACGGCCCTGTTATGCAGAAGAAGACGATG
GGCTGGGAGGCTAGCTCGGAGAGGATGTACCCGGAGGATGGGGCCCTCAAGGGCGAGATCAAGCAGCGGC
TCAAGCTGAAGGACGGTGGCCATTACGATGCCGAGGTGAAGACCACGTACAAGGCGAAGAAGCCCGTGCA
GCTCCCGGGCGCTTACAACGTCAATATCAAGCTGGACATTACAAGCCACAACGAGGATTACACTATCGTG
GAGCAGTACGAGAGGGCCGAGGGCAGGCATTCCACGGGCGGGATGGACGAGCTGTACAAGTGAGGATCCC
CGGGTACCGAGCTCGAATTCGTAATCATGGTCATAGCTGTTTCCTGTGTGAAATTGTTATCCGCTCACAA
TTCCACACAACATACGAGCCGGAAGCATAAAGTGTAAAGCCTGGGGTGCCTAATGAGTGAGCTAACTCAC
ATTAATTGCGTTGCGCTCACTGCCCGCTTTCCAGTCGGGAAACCTGTCGTGCCAGCTGCATTAATGAATC
GGCCAACGCGCGGGGAGAGGCGGTTTGCGTATTGGGCGCTCTTCCGCTTCCTCGCTCACTGACTCGCTGC
GCTCGGTCGTTCGGCTGCGGCGAGCGGTATCAGCTCACTCAAAGGCGGTAATACGGTTATCCACAGAATC
AGGGGATAACGCAGGAAAGAACATGTGAGCAAAAGGCCAGCAAAAGGCCAGGAACCGTAAAAAGGCCGCG
TTGCTGGCGTTTTTCCATAGGCTCCGCCCCCCTGACGAGCATCACAAAAATCGACGCTCAAGTCAGAGGT
GGCGAAACCCGACAGGACTATAAAGATACCAGGCGTTTCCCCCTGGAAGCTCCCTCGTGCGCTCTCCTGT
TCCGACCCTGCCGCTTACCGGATACCTGTCCGCCTTTCTCCCTTCGGGAAGCGTGGCGCTTTCTCATAGC
TCACGCTGTAGGTATCTCAGTTCGGTGTAGGTCGTTCGCTCCAAGCTGGGCTGTGTGCACGAACCCCCCG
TTCAGCCCGACCGCTGCGCCTTATCCGGTAACTATCGTCTTGAGTCCAACCCGGTAAGACACGACTTATC
GCCACTGGCAGCAGCCACTGGTAACAGGATTAGCAGAGCGAGGTATGTAGGCGGTGCTACAGAGTTCTTG
AAGTGGTGGCCTAACTACGGCTACACTAGAAGAACAGTATTTGGTATCTGCGCTCTGCTGAAGCCAGTTA
CCTTCGGAAAAAGAGTTGGTAGCTCTTGATCCGGCAAACAAACCACCGCTGGTAGCGGTGGTTTTTTTGT
TTGCAAGCAGCAGATTACGCGCAGAAAAAAAGGATCTCAAGAAGATCCTTTGATCTTTTCTACGGGGTCT
GACGCTCAGTGGAACGAAAACTCACGTTAAGGGATTTTGGTCATGAGATTATCAAAAAGGATCTTCACCT
AGATCCTTTTAAATTAAAAATGAAGTTTTAAATCAATCTAAAGTATATATGAGTAAACTTGGTCTGACAG
TTACCAATGCTTAATCAGTGAGGCACCTATCTCAGCGATCTGTCTATTTCGTTCATCCATAGTTGCCTGA
CTCCCCGTCGTGTAGATAACTACGATACGGGAGGGCTTACCATCTGGCCCCAGTGCTGCAATGATACCGC
GAGACCCACGCTCACCGGCTCCAGATTTATCAGCAATAAACCAGCCAGCCGGAAGGGCCGAGCGCAGAAG
TGGTCCTGCAACTTTATCCGCCTCCATCCAGTCTATTAATTGTTGCCGGGAAGCTAGAGTAAGTAGTTCG
CCAGTTAATAGTTTGCGCAACGTTGTTGCCATTGCTACAGGCATCGTGGTGTCACGCTCGTCGTTTGGTA
TGGCTTCATTCAGCTCCGGTTCCCAACGATCAAGGCGAGTTACATGATCCCCCATGTTGTGCAAAAAAGC
GGTTAGCTCCTTCGGTCCTCCGATCGTTGTCAGAAGTAAGTTGGCCGCAGTGTTATCACTCATGGTTATG
GCAGCACTGCATAATTCTCTTACTGTCATGCCATCCGTAAGATGCTTTTCTGTGACTGGTGAGTACTCAA
CCAAGTCATTCTGAGAATAGTGTATGCGGCGACCGAGTTGCTCTTGCCCGGCGTCAATACGGGATAATAC
CGCGCCACATAGCAGAACTTTAAAAGTGCTCATCATTGGAAAACGTTCTTCGGGGCGAAAACTCTCAAGG
ATCTTACCGCTGTTGAGATCCAGTTCGATGTAACCCACTCGTGCACCCAACTGATCTTCAGCATCTTTTA
CTTTCACCAGCGTTTCTGGGTGAGCAAAAACAGGAAGGCAAAATGCCGCAAAAAAGGGAATAAGGGCGAC
ACGGAAATGTTGAATACTCATACTCTTCCTTTTTCAATATTATTGAAGCATTTATCAGGGTTATTGTCTC
ATGAGCGGATACATATTTGAATGTATTTAGAAAAATAAACAAATAGGGGTTCCGCGCACATTTCCCCGAA
AAGTGCCACCTGACGTCTAAGAAACCATTATTATCATGACATTAACCTATAAAAATAGGCGTATCACGAG
GCCCTTTCGTCTCGCGCGTTTCGGTGATGACGGTGAAAACCTCTGACACATGCAGCTCCCGGAGACGGTC
ACAGCTTGTCTGTAAGCGGATGCCGGGAGCAGACAAGCCCGTCAGGGCGCGTCAGCGGGTGTTGGCGGGT
GTCGGGGCTGGCTTAACTATGCGGCATCAGAGC
